Addgene plasmid #156869: pD649-HAsp-BPI-Fc(DAPA)-AviTag-6xHis
Purpose: Mammalian expression of secreted protein fused to Fc(DAPA)-Avi-6xHis.
Depositing lab: Chris Garcia. Depositing organization: Stanford University. Publication: A Human IgSF Cell-Surface Interactome Reveals a Complex Network of Protein-Protein Interactions. Wojtowicz WM, Vielmetter J, Fernandes RA, Siepe DH, Eastman CL, Chisholm GB, Cox S, Klock H, Anderson PW, Rue SM, Miller JJ, Glaser SM, Bragstad ML, Vance J, Lam AW, Lesley SA, Zinn K, Garcia KC. Cell. 2020 Aug 20;182(4):1027-1043.e17. doi: 10.1016/j.cell.2020.07.025. PubMed 32822567.
Backbone
  Vector backbone: pD649
  Backbone size w/o insert (bp): 6106
  Vector type: Mammalian Expression
Growth in bacteria
  Bacterial resistance: Ampicillin, 100 μg/mL
  Growth temperature: 37°C
  Growth strain: DH5alpha
  Copy number: High Copy
Gene/Insert
  Gene/Insert name: BPI
  Species: H. sapiens (human)
  Insert size (bp): 1368
  Mutation: Fc region of human IgG contains D265A and P329A mutations (DAPA)
  Entrez Gene: BPI
  Promoter: CMV/SP6
  Tag / fusion protein: Fc(DAPA)-AviTag-6xHis (C terminal on backbone)
  Cloning method: Restriction Enzyme; 5′ cloning site GCGGCCGC (not destroyed); 3′ cloning site GGCGCGCC (not destroyed)
  Sequencing primers: 5′ ATTTAGGTGACACTATAG; 3′ CACGTACCAGTTGAACTTCACC
Resource information
  A portion of this plasmid was derived from a plasmid made by: synthesis by ThermoFisher
Terms and licenses: Academic/Nonprofit Terms; Industry Terms: Not Available to Industry
Depositor comments: Some plasmids in this collection may have an IS4-like element ISVsa5 family transposase upstream of the CMV promoter.
How to cite: pD649-HAsp-BPI-Fc(DAPA)-AviTag-6xHis was a gift from Chris Garcia (Addgene plasmid # 156869 ; http://n2t.net/addgene:156869 ; RRID:Addgene_156869)
