[The description below was written by a language model from this plasmid's Addgene catalogue record and pLannotate feature annotations shown in this document.]
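Description:
pD649-HAsp-BPI-Fc(DAPA)-AviTag-6xHis is a mammalian expression plasmid built on the pD649 backbone for producing a secreted, Fc-fused form of human BPI (bactericidal/permeability-increasing protein). It is maintained in E. coli as a high-copy plasmid through a ColE1/pUC-type origin and selected with ampicillin via the β-lactamase gene. The annotated sequence also carries an SV40 early promoter/EM7 promoter cassette driving a puromycin N-acetyltransferase coding region with an SV40 poly(A) signal, which would allow puromycin selection in mammalian cells, although the catalogue entry does not list a mammalian marker. Short fragments annotated as KanR, lacZα, ble and f1 ori appear to be backbone remnants rather than functional elements.

The expression unit uses the CMV enhancer and immediate early promoter, followed by a partial CMV intron A and an SP6 promoter, which can serve for in vitro transcription and as a sequencing primer site. The reading frame opens with a secretion signal: the plasmid name indicates an HA signal peptide, whereas the automated annotation labels this segment as a fragment of an immunoglobulin heavy chain signal sequence. BPI follows, cloned between retained NotI and AscI sites, and is fused at its C-terminus to a human IgG1 Fc region carrying the D265A and P329A (DAPA) mutations, which are generally used to reduce Fc effector binding. An AviTag for site-specific biotinylation and a 6xHis tag for metal-affinity purification come next, according to the record, although they are not separately annotated. A bGH poly(A) signal ends the unit. The annotated BPI span is somewhat longer than the listed insert size.

The plasmid belongs to a collection made for a screen of human cell-surface protein interactions. The depositor notes that some members may carry an IS4-like transposase upstream of the CMV promoter; none is annotated here.
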