Features (pLannotate 1.2.2; 21 found; start..end, strand, type, name):
    119..143     -  CDS            KanR (fragment): aminoglycoside phosphotransferase; aph(3')-Ia; confers resistance to kanamycin
    254..842     +  rep_origin     ori: high-copy-number ColE1/pMB1/pBR322/pUC origin of replication
   1067..1084    +  terminator     rrnB T2 terminator (fragment): transcription terminator T2 from the E. coli rrnB gene
   1109..1128    -  CDS            lacZα (fragment): LacZα fragment of β-galactosidase; lacZ fragment
   1584..1600    +  protein_bind   lac operator: The lac repressor binds to the lac operator to inhibit transcription in E. coli. This inhibition can be relieved by adding lactose or isopropyl-β-D-thiogalactopyranoside (IPTG). lac repressor encoded by lacI
   1843..2146    +  enhancer       CMV enhancer: human cytomegalovirus immediate early enhancer
   2147..2350    +  promoter       CMV promoter: human cytomegalovirus (CMV) immediate early promoter
   2486..2529    +  intron         CMV intron (fragment): modified intron A from human cytomegalovirus
   2581..2599    +  promoter       SP6 promoter: promoter for bacteriophage SP6 RNA polymerase
   2603..2640    +  CDS            IgH signal sequence (fragment): signal sequence from the mouse immunoglobulin heavy chain variable region
   2671..4116    +  CDS            BPI (sequence partly withheld): BPI_HUMAN - Experimental evidence at protein level: Swiss-Prot protein existence level 1. The cytotoxic action of BPI is limited to many species of Gram-negative bacteria; this specificity may be explained by a strong affinity of the very basic N-terminal half for the negatively charged lipopolysaccharides that are unique to the Gram-negative bacterial outer envelope. Has antibacterial activity against the Gram-negative bacterium P.aeruginosa, this activity is inhibited by LPS from P.aeruginosa. From Homo sapiens (Human).
   4132..4809    +  CDS            IGHG1 (fragment): IGHG1_HUMAN - Experimental evidence at protein level: Swiss-Prot protein existence level 1. Constant region of immunoglobulin heavy chains. Immunoglobulins, also known as antibodies, are membrane-bound or secreted glycoproteins produced by B lymphocytes. In the recognition phase of humoral immunity, the membrane-bound immunoglobulins serve as receptors which, upon binding of a specific antigen, trigger the clonal expansion and differentiation of B lymphocytes into immunoglobulins- secreting plasma cells. Secreted immunoglobulins mediate the effector phase of humoral immunity, which results in
   5024..5135    +  polyA_signal   bGH poly(A) signal: bovine growth hormone polyadenylation signal
   5136..5244    +  rep_origin     f1 ori (fragment): f1 bacteriophage origin of replication; arrow indicates direction of (+) strand synthesis
   5258..5587    +  promoter       SV40 promoter: SV40 enhancer and early promoter
   5635..5682    +  promoter       EM7 promoter: synthetic bacterial promoter&nbsp
   5701..6300    +  CDS            PuroR (fragment): puromycin N-acetyltransferase; pac from Streptomyces; confers resistance to puromycin
   6310..6435    +  CDS            ble (fragment): BLE_KLEPN - Experimental evidence at protein level: Swiss-Prot protein existence level 1. Binding protein with a strong affinity to the bleomycin family of antibiotics. Binds to CL990; an antimitotic-antibiotic compound. From Klebsiella pneumoniae.
   6430..6551    +  polyA_signal   SV40 poly(A) signal: SV40 polyadenylation signal
   6604..7464    -  CDS            AmpR: β-lactamase; bla; confers resistance to ampicillin, carbenicillin, and related antibiotics
   7467..89      -  promoter       AmpR promoter (fragment) (across the origin): bla
>Addgene plasmid #156869 | pD649-HAsp-BPI-Fc(DAPA)-AviTag-6xHis | depositor full sequence | sequence record 302847 | Full Sequence
TTTCAATATTATTGAAGCATTTATCAGGGTTATTGTCTCATGAGCGGATACATATTTGAATGTATTTAGA
AAAATAAACAAATAGGGGTCAGTGTTACAACCAATTAACCAATTCTGAACATTATCGCGAGCCCATTTAT
ACCTGAATATGGCTCATAACACCCCTTGCTCATGACCAAAATCCCTTAACGTGAGTTACGCGCGCGTCGT
TCCACTGAGCGTCAGACCCCGTAGAAAAGATCAAAGGATCTTCTTGAGATCCTTTTTTTCTGCGCGTAAT
CTGCTGCTTGCAAACAAAAAAACCACCGCTACCAGCGGTGGTTTGTTTGCCGGATCAAGAGCTACCAACT
CTTTTTCCGAAGGTAACTGGCTTCAGCAGAGCGCAGATACCAAATACTGTTCTTCTAGTGTAGCCGTAGT
TAGCCCACCACTTCAAGAACTCTGTAGCACCGCCTACATACCTCGCTCTGCTAATCCTGTTACCAGTGGC
TGCTGCCAGTGGCGATAAGTCGTGTCTTACCGGGTTGGACTCAAGACGATAGTTACCGGATAAGGCGCAG
CGGTCGGGCTGAACGGGGGGTTCGTGCACACAGCCCAGCTTGGAGCGAACGACCTACACCGAACTGAGAT
ACCTACAGCGTGAGCTATGAGAAAGCGCCACGCTTCCCGAAGGGAGAAAGGCGGACAGGTATCCGGTAAG
CGGCAGGGTCGGAACAGGAGAGCGCACGAGGGAGCTTCCAGGGGGAAACGCCTGGTATCTTTATAGTCCT
GTCGGGTTTCGCCACCTCTGACTTGAGCGTCGATTTTTGTGATGCTCGTCAGGGGGGCGGAGCCTATGGA
AAAACGCCAGCAACGCGGCCTTTTTACGGTTCCTGGCCTTTTGCTGGCCTTTTGCTCACATGTTCTTTCC
TGCGTTATCCCCTGATTCTGTGGATAACCGTATTACCGCCTTTGAGTGAGCTGATACCGCTCGCCGCAGC
CGAACGACCGAGCGCAGCGAGTCAGTGAGCGAGGAAGCGGAAGGCGAGAGTAGGGAACTGCCAGGCATCA
AACTAAGCAGAAGGCCCCTGACGGATGGCCTTTTTGCGTTTCTACAAACTCTTTCTGTGTTGTAAAACGA
CGGCCAGTCTTAAGCTCGGGCCCCCTGGGCGGTTCTGATAACGAGTAATCGTTAATCCGCAAATAACGTA
AAAACCCGCTTCGGCGGGTTTTTTTATGGGGGGAGTTTAGGGAAAGAGCATTTGTCAGAATATTTAAGGG
CGCCTGTCACTTTGCTTGATATATGAGAATTATTTAACCTTATAAATGAGAAAAAAGCAACGCACTTTAA
ATAAGATACGTTGCTTTTTCGATTGATGAACACCTATAATTAAACTATTCATCTATTATTTATGATTTTT
TGTATATACAATATTTCTAGTTTGTTAAAGAGAATTAAGAAAATAAATCTCGAAAATAATAAAGGGAAAA
TCAGTTTTTGATATCAAAATTATACATGTCAACGATAATACAAAATATAATACAAACTATAAGATGTTAT
CAGTATTTATTATCATTTAGAATAAATTTTGTGTCGCCCTTAATTGTGAGCGGATAACAATTACGAGCTT
CATGCACAGTGGCGTTGACTCAATATTGGCCATTAGCCATATTATTCATTGGTTATATAGCATAAATCAA
TATTGGCTATTGGCCATTGCATACGTTGTATCTATATCATAATATGTACATTTATATTGGCTCATGTCCA
ATATGACCGCCATGTTGGCATTGATTATTGACTAGTTATTAATAGTAATCAATTACGGGGTCATTAGTTC
ATAGCCCATATATGGAGTTCCGCGTTACATAACTTACGGTAAATGGCCCGCCTGGCTGACCGCCCAACGA
CCCCCGCCCATTGACGTCAATAATGACGTATGTTCCCATAGTAACGCCAATAGGGACTTTCCATTGACGT
CAATGGGTGGAGTATTTACGGTAAACTGCCCACTTGGCAGTACATCAAGTGTATCATATGCCAAGTACGC
CCCCTATTGACGTCAATGACGGTAAATGGCCCGCCTGGCATTATGCCCAGTACATGACCTTATGGGACTT
TCCTACTTGGCAGTACATCTACGTATTAGTCATCGCTATTACCATGGTGATGCGGTTTTGGCAGTACATC
AATGGGCGTGGATAGCGGTTTGACTCACGGGGATTTCCAAGTCTCCACCCCATTGACGTCAATGGGAGTT
TGTTTTGGCACCAAAATCAACGGGACTTTCCAAAATGTCGTAACAACTCCGCCCCATTGACGCAAATGGG
CGGTAGGCGTGTACGGTGGGAGGTCTATATAAGCAGAGCTCGTTTAGTGAACCGTCAGATCGCCTGGAGA
CGCCATCCACGCTGTTTTGACCTCCATAGAAGACACCGGGACCGATCCAGCCTCCGCGGCCGGGAACGGT
GCATTGGAACGCGGATTCCCCGTGCCAAGAGTGACGTAAGTACCGCCTATAGAGTCTATAGGCCCACCCC
CTTGGCTTCGTTAGAACGCGGCTACAATTAATACATAACCTTATGTATCATACACATACGATTTAGGTGA
CACTATAGAATAACATCCACTTTGCCTTTCTCTCCACAGGTGTCCACTCCCAGGTCCAACTGCACCTCGG
TTCTATCGAAAACGCGCCTGCTAGCGCCACCATGAAGACCATCATTGCCCTGAGCTACATCTTCTGCCTG
GTGTTCGCTGCGGCCGCC
[651 nt withheld, positions 2749-3399]
GAAACACTGGATGTGCAGATGAAGGGCGAGTTCTACAGCGAGAACCACCACAATCCTCCACCTTTCGCTC
CTCCAGTGATGGAATTCCCTGCCGCTCACGACCGGATGGTGTATCTGGGCCTGAGCGACTACTTCTTCAA
CACAGCCGGCCTGGTGTACCAAGAGGCCGGCGTGCTGAAAATGACCCTGCGGGACGACATGATCCCCAAA
GAGAGCAAGTTCCGGCTGACCACCAAGTTCTTCGGCACCTTCCTGCCTGAGGTGGCCAAGAAATTCCCCA
ATATGAAGATCCAGATCCACGTGTCCGCCAGCACACCTCCTCATCTGTCTGTGCAGCCAACCGGCCTGAC
ATTCTACCCTGCCGTGGATGTTCAGGCCTTCGCCGTGCTGCCTAATAGCTCTCTGGCCAGCCTGTTCCTG
ATCGGCATGCACACAACCGGCAGCATGGAAGTGTCCGCCGAGAGCAATAGACTCGTGGGCGAGCTGAAAC
TGGACCGGCTGCTGCTGGAACTGAAGCACAGCAACATCGGCCCCTTTCCAGTGGAACTGCTGCAGGACAT
CATGAACTACATCGTGCCCATCCTGGTGCTGCCAAGAGTGAACGAGAAGCTGCAGAAGGGCTTCCCACTG
CCTACACCAGCTAGAGTGCAGCTGTACAACGTGGTGCTGCAGCCTCACCAGAACTTTCTGCTGTTTGGCG
CCGACGTGGTGTACAAAGGCGCGCCGGGCGGCGACAAGACCCACACCTGCCCCCCCTGCCCAGCTCCAGA
ACTGCTGGGAGGGCCTTCCGTGTTCCTGTTCCCCCCCAAGCCCAAGGACACCCTGATGATCAGCAGGACC
CCCGAGGTGACCTGCGTGGTGGTGGCCGTGTCCCACGAGGACCCAGAGGTGAAGTTCAACTGGTACGTGG
ACGGCGTGGAGGTGCACAACGCCAAGACCAAGCCCAGAGAGGAGCAGTACAACAGCACCTACAGGGTGGT
GTCCGTGCTGACCGTGCTGCACCAGGACTGGCTGAACGGCAAAGAATACAAGTGCAAAGTCTCCAACAAG
GCCCTGGCTGCCCCAATCGAAAAGACAATCAGCAAGGCCAAGGGCCAGCCACGGGAGCCCCAGGTGTACA
CCCTGCCCCCCAGCCGGGAGGAGATGACCAAGAACCAGGTGTCCCTGACCTGTCTGGTGAAGGGCTTCTA
CCCCAGCGATATCGCCGTGGAGTGGGAGAGCAACGGCCAGCCCGAGAACAACTACAAGACCACCCCCCCA
GTGCTGGACAGCGACGGCAGCTTCTTCCTGTACAGCAAGCTGACCGTGGACAAGTCCAGGTGGCAGCAGG
GCAACGTGTTCAGCTGCAGCGTGATGCACGAGGCCCTGCACAACCACTACACCCAGAAGTCCCTGAGCCT
GAGCCCCGGCGGCAGCGGTCTTAATGATATTTTCGAGGCTCAGAAGATTGAGTGGCATGAACACCACCAC
CATCACCACTAAGGCCGGCCTGTAGTCACTGGCACAACGCGTTACCCGGTAAGCCAATCGGGTATACACG
GTCGTCATACTGCAGACAGGGTTCTTCTACTTTGCAAGATAGTCTTGAGTAGTAAAATAAATAGATAGAG
AAAATCAGCCTCGACTGTGCCTTCTAGTTGCCAGCCATCTGTTGTTTGCCCCTCCCCCGTGCCTTCCTTG
ACCCTGGAAGGTGCCACTCCCACTGTCCTTTCCTAATAAAATGAGGAAATTGCATCACAACACTCAACCC
TATCTCGGTCTATTCTTTTGATTTATAAGGGATTTTGCCGATTTCGGCCTATTGGTTAAAAAATGAGCTG
ATTTAACAAAAATTTAACGCGAATTAATTCTGTGGAATGTGTGTCAGTTAGGGTGTGGAAAGTCCCCAGG
CTCCCCAGCAGGCAGAAGTATGCAAAGCATGCATCTCAATTAGTCAGCAACCAGGTGTGGAAAGTCCCCA
GGCTCCCCAGCAGGCAGAAGTATGCAAAGCATGCATCTCAATTAGTCAGCAACCATAGTCCCGCCCCTAA
CTCCGCCCATCCCGCCCCTAACTCCGCCCAGTTCCGCCCATTCTCCGCCCCATGGCTGACTAATTTTTTT
TATTTATGCAGAGGCCGAGGCCGCCTCTGCCTCTGAGCTATTCCAGAAGTAGTGAGGAGGCTTTTTTGGA
GGCCTAGGCTTTTGCAAAAAGCTCCCGGGAGCTTGTATATCCATTTTCGGATCTGATCAGCACGTGTTGA
CAATTAATCATCGGCATAGTATATCGGCATAGTATAATACGACAAGGTGAGGAACTAAACCATGACCGAG
TACAAGCCCACGGTGCGCCTCGCCACCCGCGACGACGTCCCCAGGGCCGTACGCACCCTCGCCGCCGCGT
TCGCCGACTACCCCGCCACGCGCCACACCGTCGATCCGGACCGCCACATCGAGCGGGTCACCGAGCTGCA
AGAACTCTTCCTCACGCGCGTCGGGCTCGACATCGGCAAGGTGTGGGTCGCGGACGACGGCGCCGCGGTG
GCGGTCTGGACCACGCCGGAGAGCGTCGAAGCGGGGGCGGTGTTCGCCGAGATCGGCCCGCGCATGGCCG
AGTTGAGCGGTTCCCGGCTGGCCGCGCAGCAACAGATGGAAGGCCTCCTGGCGCCGCACCGGCCCAAGGA
GCCCGCGTGGTTCCTGGCCACCGTCGGCGTCTCGCCCGACCACCAGGGCAAGGGTCTGGGCAGCGCCGTC
GTGCTCCCCGGAGTGGAGGCGGCCGAGCGCGCCGGGGTGCCCGCCTTCCTGGAGACATCCGCGCCCCGCA
ACCTCCCCTTCTACGAGCGGCTCGGCTTCACCGTCACCGCCGACGTCGAGGTGCCCGAAGGACCGCGCAC
CTGGTGCATGACCCGCAAGCCCGGTGCCTGACACGTGCTACGAGATTTCGATTCCACCGCCGCCTTCTAT
GAAAGGTTGGGCTTCGGAATCGTTTTCCGGGACGCCGGCTGGATGATCCTCCAGCGCGGGGATCTCATGC
TGGAGTTCTTCGCCCACCCCAACTTGTTTATTGCAGCTTATAATGGTTACAAATAAAGCAATAGCATCAC
AAATTTCACAAATAAAGCATTTTTTTCACTGCATTCTAGTTGTGGTTTGTCCAAACTCATCAATGTATCT
TATCATGTCTGTATACCGTCGACCTCTAGCTAGAGCTTGGCGTAATCATGGTCATTACCAATGCTTAATC
AGTGAGGCACCTATCTCAGCGATCTGTCTATTTCGTTCATCCATAGTTGCCTGACTCCCCGTCGTGTAGA
TAACTACGATACGGGAGGGCTTACCATCTGGCCCCAGCGCTGCGATGATACCGCGAGAACCACGCTCACC
GGCTCCGGATTTATCAGCAATAAACCAGCCAGCCGGAAGGGCCGAGCGCAGAAGTGGTCCTGCAACTTTA
TCCGCCTCCATCCAGTCTATTAATTGTTGCCGGGAAGCTAGAGTAAGTAGTTCGCCAGTTAATAGTTTGC
GCAACGTTGTTGCCATCGCTACAGGCATCGTGGTGTCACGCTCGTCGTTTGGTATGGCTTCATTCAGCTC
CGGTTCCCAACGATCAAGGCGAGTTACATGATCCCCCATGTTGTGCAAAAAAGCGGTTAGCTCCTTCGGT
CCTCCGATCGTTGTCAGAAGTAAGTTGGCCGCAGTGTTATCACTCATGGTTATGGCAGCACTGCATAATT
CTCTTACTGTCATGCCATCCGTAAGATGCTTTTCTGTGACTGGTGAGTACTCAACCAAGTCATTCTGAGA
ATAGTGTATGCGGCGACCGAGTTGCTCTTGCCCGGCGTCAATACGGGATAATACCGCGCCACATAGCAGA
ACTTTAAAAGTGCTCATCATTGGAAAACGTTCTTCGGGGCGAAAACTCTCAAGGATCTTACCGCTGTTGA
GATCCAGTTCGATGTAACCCACTCGTGCACCCAACTGATCTTCAGCATCTTTTACTTTCACCAGCGTTTC
TGGGTGAGCAAAAACAGGAAGGCAAAATGCCGCAAAAAAGGGAATAAGGGCGACACGGAAATGTTGAATA
CTCATATTCTTCCTT
