>Addgene plasmid #156869 | pD649-HAsp-BPI-Fc(DAPA)-AviTag-6xHis | depositor partial sequence | sequence record 302848 | insert (secreted protein)
[651 nt withheld, positions 1-651]
GAAACACTGGATGTGCAGATGAAGGGCGAGTTCTACAGCGAGAACCACCACAATCCTCCACCTTTCGCTC
CTCCAGTGATGGAATTCCCTGCCGCTCACGACCGGATGGTGTATCTGGGCCTGAGCGACTACTTCTTCAA
CACAGCCGGCCTGGTGTACCAAGAGGCCGGCGTGCTGAAAATGACCCTGCGGGACGACATGATCCCCAAA
GAGAGCAAGTTCCGGCTGACCACCAAGTTCTTCGGCACCTTCCTGCCTGAGGTGGCCAAGAAATTCCCCA
ATATGAAGATCCAGATCCACGTGTCCGCCAGCACACCTCCTCATCTGTCTGTGCAGCCAACCGGCCTGAC
ATTCTACCCTGCCGTGGATGTTCAGGCCTTCGCCGTGCTGCCTAATAGCTCTCTGGCCAGCCTGTTCCTG
ATCGGCATGCACACAACCGGCAGCATGGAAGTGTCCGCCGAGAGCAATAGACTCGTGGGCGAGCTGAAAC
TGGACCGGCTGCTGCTGGAACTGAAGCACAGCAACATCGGCCCCTTTCCAGTGGAACTGCTGCAGGACAT
CATGAACTACATCGTGCCCATCCTGGTGCTGCCAAGAGTGAACGAGAAGCTGCAGAAGGGCTTCCCACTG
CCTACACCAGCTAGAGTGCAGCTGTACAACGTGGTGCTGCAGCCTCACCAGAACTTTCTGCTGTTTGGCG
CCGACGTGGTGTACAAA
